>Addgene plasmid #164228 | pLENTI-CMV-GFP-TREX1 BLAST | addgene full sequence | sequence record 324873 | Addgene NGS Result
GGGTCTCTCTGGTTAGACCAGATCTGAGCCTGGGAGCTCTCTGGCTAACTAGGGAACCCACTGCTTAAGC
CTCAATAAAGCTTGCCTTGAGTGCTTCAAGTAGTGTGTGCCCGTCTGTTGTGTGACTCTGGTAACTAGAG
ATCCCTCAGACCCTTTTAGTCAGTGTGGAAAATCTCTAGCAGTGGCGCCCGAACAGGGACTTGAAAGCGA
AAGGGAAACCAGAGGAGCTCTCTCGACGCAGGACTCGGCTTGCTGAAGCGCGCACGGCAAGAGGCGAGGG
GCGGCGACTGGTGAGTACGCCAAAAATTTTGACTAGCGGAGGCTAGAAGGAGAGAGATGGGTGCGAGAGC
GTCAGTATTAAGCGGGGGAGAATTAGATCGCGATGGGAAAAAATTCGGTTAAGGCCAGGGGGAAAGAAAA
AATATAAATTAAAACATATAGTATGGGCAAGCAGGGAGCTAGAACGATTCGCAGTTAATCCTGGCCTGTT
AGAAACATCAGAAGGCTGTAGACAAATACTGGGACAGCTACAACCATCCCTTCAGACAGGATCAGAAGAA
CTTAGATCATTATATAATACAGTAGCAACCCTCTATTGTGTGCATCAAAGGATAGAGATAAAAGACACCA
AGGAAGCTTTAGACAAGATAGAGGAAGAGCAAAACAAAAGTAAGACCACCGCACAGCAAGCGGCCGCTGA
TCTTCAGACCTGGAGGAGGAGATATGAGGGACAATTGGAGAAGTGAATTATATAAATATAAAGTAGTAAA
AATTGAACCATTAGGAGTAGCACCCACCAAGGCAAAGAGAAGAGTGGTGCAGAGAGAAAAAAGAGCAGTG
GGAATAGGAGCTTTGTTCCTTGGGTTCTTGGGAGCAGCAGGAAGCACTATGGGCGCAGCGTCAATGACGC
TGACGGTACAGGCCAGACAATTATTGTCTGGTATAGTGCAGCAGCAGAACAATTTGCTGAGGGCTATTGA
GGCGCAACAGCATCTGTTGCAACTCACAGTCTGGGGCATCAAGCAGCTCCAGGCAAGAATCCTGGCTGTG
GAAAGATACCTAAAGGATCAACAGCTCCTGGGGATTTGGGGTTGCTCTGGAAAACTCATTTGCACCACTG
CTGTGCCTTGGAATGCTAGTTGGAGTAATAAATCTCTGGAACAGATTTGGAATCACACGACCTGGATGGA
GTGGGACAGAGAAATTAACAATTACACAAGCTTAATACACTCCTTAATTGAAGAATCGCAAAACCAGCAA
GAAAAGAATGAACAAGAATTATTGGAATTAGATAAATGGGCAAGTTTGTGGAATTGGTTTAACATAACAA
ATTGGCTGTGGTATATAAAATTATTCATAATGATAGTAGGAGGCTTGGTAGGTTTAAGAATAGTTTTTGC
TGTACTTTCTATAGTGAATAGAGTTAGGCAGGGATATTCACCATTATCGTTTCAGACCCACCTCCCAACC
CCGAGGGGACCCGACAGGCCCGAAGGAATAGAAGAAGAAGGTGGAGAGAGAGACAGAGACAGATCCATTC
GATTAGTGAACGGATCTCGACGGTATCGGTTAACTTTTAAAAGAAAAGGGGGGATTGGGGGGTACAGTGC
AGGGGAAAGAATAGTAGACATAATAGCAACAGACATACAAACTAAAGAATTACAAAAACAAATTACAAAA
TTCAAAATTTTATCGATAAGCTTGGGAGTTCCGCGTTACATAACTTACGGTAAATGGCCCGCCTGGCTGA
CCGCCCAACGACCCCCGCCCATTGACGTCAATAATGACGTATGTTCCCATAGTAACGCCAATAGGGACTT
TCCATTGACGTCAATGGGTGGAGTATTTACGGTAAACTGCCCACTTGGCAGTACATCAAGTGTATCATAT
GCCAAGTACGCCCCCTATTGACGTCAATGACGGTAAATGGCCCGCCTGGCATTATGCCCAGTACATGACC
TTATGGGACTTTCCTACTTGGCAGTACATCTACGTATTAGTCATCGCTATTACCATGGTGATGCGGTTTT
GGCAGTACATCAATGGGCGTGGATAGCGGTTTGACTCACGGGGATTTCCAAGTCTCCACCCCATTGACGT
CAATGGGAGTTTGTTTTGGCACCAAAATCAACGGGACTTTCCAAAATGTCGTAACAACTCCGCCCCATTG
ACGCAAATGGGCGGTAGGCGTGTACGGTGGGAGGTCTATATAAGCAGAGCTCGTTTAGTGAACCGTCAGA
TCGCCTGGAGACGCCATCCACGCTGTTTTGACCTCCATAGAAGACACCGACTCTAGAGGATCCACCGGTC
GCCACCATGGTGAGCAAGGGCGAGGAGCTGTTCACCGGGGTGGTGCCCATCCTGGTCGAGCTGGACGGCG
ACGTAAACGGCCACAAGTTCAGCGTGTCCGGCGAGGGCGAGGGCGATGCCACCTACGGCAAGCTGACCCT
GAAGTTCATCTGCACCACCGGCAAGCTGCCCGTGCCCTGGCCCACCCTCGTGACCACCCTGACCTACGGC
GTGCAGTGCTTCAGCCGCTACCCCGACCACATGAAGCAGCACGACTTCTTCAAGTCCGCCATGCCCGAAG
GCTACGTCCAGGAGCGCACCATCTTCTTCAAGGACGACGGCAACTACAAGACCCGCGCCGAGGTGAAGTT
CGAGGGCGACACCCTGGTGAACCGCATCGAGCTGAAGGGCATCGACTTCAAGGAGGACGGCAACATCCTG
GGGCACAAGCTGGAGTACAACTACAACAGCCACAACGTCTATATCATGGCCGACAAGCAGAAGAACGGCA
TCAAGGTGAACTTCAAGATCCGCCACAACATCGAGGACGGCAGCGTGCAGCTCGCCGACCACTACCAGCA
GAACACCCCCATCGGCGACGGCCCCGTGCTGCTGCCCGACAACCACTACCTGAGCACCCAGTCCGCCCTG
AGCAAAGACCCCAACGAGAAGCGCGATCACATGGTCCTGCTGGAGTTCGTGACCGCCGCCGGGATCACTC
TCGGCATGGACGAGCTGTACAAGACCGGATCAACAAGTTTGTACAAAAAAGCAGGCTGGGGCTCGCAGGC
CCTGCCCCCGGGGCCCATGCAGACCCTCATCTTTTTCGACATGGAGGCCACTGGCTTGCCCTTCTCCCAG
CCCAAGGTCACGGAGCTGTGCCTGCTGGCTGTCCACAGATGTGCCCTGGAGAGCCCCCCCACCTCTCAGG
GGCCACCTCCCACAGTTCCTCCACCACCGCGTGTGGTAGACAAGCTCTCCCTGTGTGTGGCTCCGGGGAA
GGCCTGCAGCCCTGCAGCCAGCGAGATCACAGGTCTGAGCACAGCTGTGCTGGCAGCGCATGGGCGTCAA
TGTTTTGATGACAACCTGGCCAACCTGCTCCTAGCCTTCCTGCGGCGCCAGCCACAGCCCTGGTGCCTGG
TGGCACACAATGGTGACCGCTACGACTTCCCCCTGCTCCAAGCAGAGCTGGCTATGCTGGGCCTCACCAG
TGCTCTGGATGGTGCCTTCTGTGTGGATAGCATCACTGCGCTGAAGGCCCTGGAGCGAGCAAGCAGCCCC
TCAGAACACGGCCCAAGGAAGAGCTATAGCCTAGGCAGCATCTACACTCGCCTGTATGGGCAGTCCCCTC
CAGACTCGCACACGGCTGAGGGTGATGTCCTGGCCCTGCTCAGCATCTGTCAGTGGAGACCACAGGCCCT
GCTGCGGTGGGTGGATGCTCACGCCAGGCCTTTCGGCACCATCAGGCCCATGTATGGGGTCACAGCCTCT
GCTAGGACCAAGCCAAGACCATCTGCTGTCACAACCACTGCACACCTGGCCACAACCAGGAACACTAGTC
CCAGCCTTGGAGAGAGCAGGGGTACCAAGGATCTTCCTCCAGTGAAGGACCCTGGAGCCCTATCCAGGGA
GGGGCTGCTGGCCCCACTGGGTCTGCTGGCCATCCTGACCTTGGCAGTAGCCACACTGTATGGACTATCC
CTGGCCACACCTGGGGAGTAGTTAGTAATCAATCAACCTCTGGATTACAAAATTTGTGAAAGATTGACTG
GTATTCTTAACTATGTTGCTCCTTTTACGCTATGTGGATACGCTGCTTTAATGCCTTTGTATCATGCTAT
TGCTTCCCGTATGGCTTTCATTTTCTCCTCCTTGTATAAATCCTGGTTGCTGTCTCTTTATGAGGAGTTG
TGGCCCGTTGTCAGGCAACGTGGCGTGGTGTGCACTGTGTTTGCTGACGCAACCCCCACTGGTTGGGGCA
TTGCCACCACCTGTCAGCTCCTTTCCGGGACTTTCGCTTTCCCCCTCCCTATTGCCACGGCGGAACTCAT
CGCCGCCTGCCTTGCCCGCTGCTGGACAGGGGCTCGGCTGTTGGGCACTGACAATTCCGTGGTGTTGTCG
GGGAAGCTGACGTCCTTTCCATGGCTGCTCGCCTGTGTTGCCACCTGGATTCTGCGCGGGACGTCCTTCT
GCTACGTCCCTTCGGCCCTCAATCCAGCGGACCTTCCTTCCCGCGGCCTGCTGCCGGCTCTGCGGCCTCT
TCCGCGTCTTCGCCTTCGCCCTCAGACGAGTCGGATCTCCCTTTGGGCCGCCTCCCCGCCTGGAATTCTG
CAGATATCCGGTTAGTAATGAGTTTGGAATTAATTCTGTGGAATGTGTGTCAGTTAGGGTGTGGAAAGTC
CCCAGGCTCCCCAGCAGGCAGAAGTATGCAAAGCATGCATCTCAATTAGTCAGCAACCAGGTGTGGAAAG
TCCCCAGGCTCCCCAGCAGGCAGAAGTATGCAAAGCATGCATCTCAATTAGTCAGCAACCATAGTCCCGC
CCCTAACTCCGCCCATCCCGCCCCTAACTCCGCCCAGTTCCGCCCATTCTCCGCCCCATGGCTGACTAAT
TTTTTTTATTTATGCAGAGGCCGAGGCCGCCTCTGCCTCTGAGCTATTCCAGAAGTAGTGAGGAGGCTTT
TTTGGAGGCCTAGGCTTTTGCAAAAAGCTCCCGGGAGCTTGTATATCCATTTTCGGATCTGATCAGCACG
TGTTGACAATTAATCATCGGCATAGTATATCGGCATAGTATAATACGACAAGGTGAGGAACTAAACCATG
GCCAAGCCTTTGTCTCAAGAAGAATCCACCCTCATTGAAAGAGCAACGGCTACAATCAACAGCATCCCCA
TCTCTGAAGACTACAGCGTCGCCAGCGCAGCTCTCTCTAGCGACGGCCGCATCTTCACTGGTGTCAATGT
ATATCATTTTACTGGGGGACCTTGTGCAGAACTCGTGGTGCTGGGCACTGCTGCTGCTGCGGCAGCTGGC
AACCTGACTTGTATCGTCGCGATCGGAAATGAGAACAGGGGCATCTTGAGCCCCTGCGGACGGTGCCGAC
AGGTGCTTCTCGATCTGCATCCTGGGATCAAAGCCATAGTGAAGGACAGTGATGGACAGCCGACGGCAGT
TGGGATTCGTGAATTGCTGCCCTCTGGTTATGTGTGGGAGGGCTAAGCACAATTCGAGCTCGGTACCTTT
AAGACCAATGACTTACAAGGCAGCTGTAGATCTTAGCCACTTTTTAAAAGAAAAGGGGGGACTGGAAGGG
CTAGCTCACTCCCAACGAAGACAAGATCTGCTTTTTGCTTGTACTGGGTCTCTCTGGTTAGACCAGATCT
GAGCCTGGGAGCTCTCTGGCTAACTAGGGAACCCACTGCTTAAGCCTCAATAAAGCTTGCCTTGAGTGCT
TCAAGTAGTGTGTGCCCGTCTGTTGTGTGACTCTGGTAACTAGAGATCCCTCAGACCCTTTTAGTCAGTG
TGGAAAATCTCTAGCAGTAGTAGTTCATGTCATCTTATTATTCAGTATTTATAACTTGCAAAGAAATGAA
TATCAGAGAGTGAGAGGAACTTGTTTATTGCAGCTTATAATGGTTACAAATAAAGCAATAGCATCACAAA
TTTCACAAATAAAGCATTTTTTTCACTGCATTCTAGTTGTGGTTTGTCCAAACTCATCAATGTATCTTAT
CATGTCTGGCTCTAGCTATCCCGCCCCTAACTCCGCCCATCCCGCCCCTAACTCCGCCCAGTTCCGCCCA
TTCTCCGCCCCATGGCTGACTAATTTTTTTTATTTATGCAGAGGCCGAGGCCGCCTCGGCCTCTGAGCTA
TTCCAGAAGTAGTGAGGAGGCTTTTTTGGAGGCCTAGGGACGTACCCAATTCGCCCTATAGTGAGTCGTA
TTACGCGCGCTCACTGGCCGTCGTTTTACAACGTCGTGACTGGGAAAACCCTGGCGTTACCCAACTTAAT
CGCCTTGCAGCACATCCCCCTTTCGCCAGCTGGCGTAATAGCGAAGAGGCCCGCACCGATCGCCCTTCCC
AACAGTTGCGCAGCCTGAATGGCGAATGGG
[124 nt withheld, positions 6401-6524]
C
[91 nt withheld, positions 6526-6616]
A
[49 nt withheld, positions 6618-6666]
CCTTTGACGTTGGAGTCCACGTTCTTT
[37 nt withheld, positions 6694-6730]
ACCCTATCTCGGTCTATTCTTTTGATTTATAAGGGATTTTGCCGATTTCGGCCTATTGGTTAAAAAATGA
GCTGATTTAACAAAAATTTAACGCGAATTTTAACAAAATATTAACGCTTACAATTTAGGTGGCACTTTTC
GGGGAAATGTGCGCGGAACCCCTATTTGTTTATTTTTCTAAATACATTCAAATATGTATCCGCTCATGAG
ACAATAACCCTGATAAATGCTTCAATAATATTGAAAAAGGAAGAGTATGAGTATTCAACATTTCCGTGTC
GCCCTTATTCCCTTTTTTGCGGCATTTTGCCTTCCTGTTTTTGCTCACCCAGAAACGCTGGTGAAAGTAA
AAGATGCTGAAGATCAGTTGGGTGCACGAGTGGGTTACATCGAACTGGATCTCAACAGCGGTAAGATCCT
TGAGAGTTTTCGCCCCGAAGAACGTTTTCCAATGATGAGCACTTTTAAAGTTCTGCTATGTGGCGCGGTA
TTATCCCGTATTGACGCCGGGCAAGAGCAACTCGGTCGCCGCATACACTATTCTCAGAATGACTTGGTTG
AGTACTCACCAGTCACAGAAAAGCATCTTACGGATGGCATGACAGTAAGAGAATTATGCAGTGCTGCCAT
AACCATGAGTGATAACACTGCGGCCAACTTACTTCTGACAACGATCGGAGGACCGAAGGAGCTAACCGCT
TTTTTGCACAACATGGGGGATCATGTAACTCGCCTTGATCGTTGGGAACCGGAGCTGAATGAAGCCATAC
CAAACGACGAGCGTGACACCACGATGCCTGTAGCAATGGCAACAACGTTGCGCAAACTATTAACTGGCGA
ACTACTTACTCTAGCTTCCCGGCAACAATTAATAGACTGGATGGAGGCGGATAAAGTTGCAGGACCACTT
CTGCGCTCGGCCCTTCCGGCTGGCTGGTTTATTGCTGATAAATCTGGAGCCGGTGAGCGTGGGTCTCGCG
GTATCATTGCAGCACTGGGGCCAGATGGTAAGCCCTCCCGTATCGTAGTTATCTACACGACGGGGAGTCA
GGCAACTATGGATGAACGAAATAGACAGATCGCTGAGATAGGTGCCTCACTGATTAAGCATTGGTAACTG
TCAGACCAAGTTTACTCATATATACTTTAGATTGATTTAAAACTTCATTTTTAATTTAAAAGGATCTAGG
TGAAGATCCTTTTTGATAATCTCATGACCAAAATCCCTTAACGTGAGTTTTCGTTCCACTGAGCGTCAGA
CCCCGTAGAAAAGATCAAAGGATCTTCTTGAGATCCTTTTTTTCTGCGCGTAATCTGCTGCTTGCAAACA
AAAAAACCACCGCTACCAGCGGTGGTTTGTTTGCCGGATCAAGAGCTACCAACTCTTTTTCCGAAGGTAA
CTGGCTTCAGCAGAGCGCAGATACCAAATACTGTTCTTCTAGTGTAGCCGTAGTTAGGCCACCACTTCAA
GAACTCTGTAGCACCGCCTACATACCTCGCTCTGCTAATCCTGTTACCAGTGGCTGCTGCCAGTGGCGAT
AAGTCGTGTCTTACCGGGTTGGACTCAAGACGATAGTTACCGGATAAGGCGCAGCGGTCGGGCTGAACGG
GGGGTTCGTGCACACAGCCCAGCTTGGAGCGAACGACCTACACCGAACTGAGATACCTACAGCGTGAGCT
ATGAGAAAGCGCCACGCTTCCCGAAGGGAGAAAGGCGGACAGGTATCCGGTAAGCGGCAGGGTCGGAACA
GGAGAGCGCACGAGGGAGCTTCCAGGGGGAAACGCCTGGTATCTTTATAGTCCTGTCGGGTTTCGCCACC
TCTGACTTGAGCGTCGATTTTTGTGATGCTCGTCAGGGGGGCGGAGCCTATGGAAAAACGCCAGCAACGC
GGCCTTTTTACGGTTCCTGGCCTTTTGCTGGCCTTTTGCTCACATGTTCTTTCCTGCGTTATCCCCTGAT
TCTGTGGATAACCGTATTACCGCCTTTGAGTGAGCTGATACCGCTCGCCGCAGCCGAACGACCGAGCGCA
GCGAGTCAGTGAGCGAGGAAGCGGAAGAGCGCCCAATACGCAAACCGCCTCTCCCCGCGCGTTGGCCGAT
TCATTAATGCAGCTGGCACGACAGGTTTCCCGACTGGAAAGCGGGCAGTGAGCGCAACGCAATTAATGTG
AGTTAGCTCACTCATTAGGCACCCCAGGCTTTACACTTTATGCTTCCGGCTCGTATGTTGTGTGGAATTG
TGAGCGGATAACAATTTCACACAGGAAACAGCTATGACCATGATTACGCCAAGCGCGCAATTAACCCTCA
CTAAAGGGAACAAAAGCTGGAGCTGCAAGCTTAATGTAGTCTTATGCAATACTCTTGTAGTCTTGCAACA
TGGTAACGATGAGTTAGCAACATGCCTTACAAGGAGAGAAAAAGCACCGTGCATGCCGATTGGTGGAAGT
AAGGTGGTACGATCGTGCCTTATTAGGAAGGCAACAGACGGGTCTGACATGGATTGGACGAACCACTGAA
TTGCCGCATTGCAGAGATATTGTATTTAAGTGCCTAGCTCGATACATAAAC
Features (pLannotate 1.2.2; 31 found; start..end, strand, type, name):
      1..181     +  LTR            5' LTR (truncated): truncated 5' long terminal repeat (LTR) from HIV-1
    228..353     +  misc_feature   HIV-1 Ψ: packaging signal of human immunodeficiency virus type 1
    337..700     +  CDS            HIV-1 gag (fragment): gag protein from human immunodeficiency virus 1; gag
    846..1079    +  misc_feature   RRE: The Rev response element (RRE) of HIV-1 allows for Rev-dependent mRNA export from the nucleus to the cytoplasm.
   1456..1556    +  CDS            Rev (fragment): human immunodeficiency virus 1 (HIV-1) Rev protein; rev; enhances nuclear export of unspliced and incompletely spliced viral mRNAs
   1575..1691    +  misc_feature   cPPT/CTS: central polypurine tract and central termination sequence of HIV-1
   1714..2017    +  enhancer       CMV enhancer: human cytomegalovirus immediate early enhancer
   2018..2221    +  promoter       CMV promoter: human cytomegalovirus (CMV) immediate early promoter
   2317..3033    +  CDS            EGFP: EGFP is a basic (constitutively fluorescent) green fluorescent protein published in 1996, derived from Aequorea victoria. It is reported to be a rapidly-maturing weak dimer with moderate acid sensitivity.
   3043..3067    +  protein_bind   attB1: mutant version of attB; recombination site for the Gateway® BP reaction BP Clonase™
   3070..4008    +  CDS            TREX1: TREX1_HUMAN - Experimental evidence at protein level: Swiss-Prot protein existence level 1. Major cellular 3'-to-5' DNA exonuclease which digests single- stranded DNA (ssDNA) and double-stranded DNA (dsDNA) with mismatched 3' termini. Prevents cell-intrinsic initiation of autoimmunity. Acts by metabolizing DNA fragments from endogenous retroelements, including L1, LTR and SINE elements. Unless degraded, these DNA fragments accumulate in the cytosol and activate the IFN-stimulatory DNA (ISD) response and innate immune signaling. Prevents chronic ATM-dependent checkpoint activation, by processin
   4021..4609    +  misc_feature   WPRE: woodchuck hepatitis virus posttranscriptional regulatory element
   4665..4994    +  promoter       SV40 promoter: SV40 enhancer and early promoter
   5042..5089    +  promoter       EM7 promoter: synthetic bacterial promoter&nbsp
   5108..5506    +  CDS            BSD: blasticidin S deaminase; Aspergillus terreus BSD; confers resistance to blasticidin
   5523..5660    +  CDS            nef (fragment): NEF_HV1LA - Experimental evidence at protein level: Swiss-Prot protein existence level 1. Extracellular Nef protein targets CD4(+) T-lymphocytes for apoptosis by interacting with CXCR4 surface receptors. From Human immunodeficiency virus type 1 group M subtype B (isolate Lai) (HIV-1).
   5646..5826    +  LTR            5' LTR (truncated): truncated 5' long terminal repeat (LTR) from HIV-1
   5898..6019    +  polyA_signal   SV40 poly(A) signal: SV40 polyadenylation signal
   6059..6194    +  rep_origin     SV40 ori: SV40 origin of replication
   6215..6233    -  promoter       T7 promoter: promoter for bacteriophage T7 RNA polymerase
   6241..6396    +  CDS            lacZα (fragment): LacZα fragment of β-galactosidase; lacZ fragment
   6401..6829    +  rep_origin     f1 ori (sequence partly withheld): f1 bacteriophage origin of replication; arrow indicates direction of (+) strand synthesis
   6882..6986    +  promoter       AmpR promoter: bla
   6987..7847    +  CDS            AmpR: β-lactamase; bla; confers resistance to ampicillin, carbenicillin, and related antibiotics
   8018..8606    +  rep_origin     ori: high-copy-number ColE1/pMB1/pBR322/pUC origin of replication
   8789..8881    +  CDS            lacI (fragment): lac repressor; lacI; The lac repressor binds to the lac operator to inhibit transcription in E. coli. This inhibition can be relieved by adding lactose or isopropyl-β-D-thiogalactopyranoside (IPTG).
   8894..8915    +  protein_bind   CAP binding site: CAP binding activates transcription in the presence of cAMP. E. coli catabolite activator protein
   8930..8960    +  promoter       lac promoter: promoter for the E. coli lac operon
   8968..8984    +  protein_bind   lac operator: The lac repressor binds to the lac operator to inhibit transcription in E. coli. This inhibition can be relieved by adding lactose or isopropyl-β-D-thiogalactopyranoside (IPTG). lac repressor encoded by lacI
   9029..9047    +  promoter       T3 promoter: promoter for bacteriophage T3 RNA polymerase
   9075..9301    +  promoter       RSV promoter: Rous sarcoma virus enhancer/promoter
