[The description below was written by a language model from this plasmid's Addgene catalogue record and pLannotate feature annotations shown in this document.]
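Description:
pLENTI-CMV-GFP-TREX1 BLAST is an HIV-1-based lentiviral transfer plasmid for mammalian expression of human TREX1 fused at its N terminus to EGFP. It is built on the pLenti CMV GFP Blast backbone, into which the roughly 940 bp TREX1 coding sequence was inserted by Gibson assembly. In bacteria it is maintained through a high-copy ColE1/pUC-type origin and selected with ampicillin via β-lactamase. An f1 origin and remnants of a lac/T7/T3 cloning region are also present in the backbone.

The viral portion begins with an RSV promoter positioned (across the circular junction) upstream of a truncated 5' LTR, an arrangement that typically drives Tat-independent production of genomic RNA in packaging cells. This is followed by the Ψ packaging signal with a gag fragment, the Rev response element for Rev-dependent nuclear export, and the cPPT/CTS, which aids nuclear import of the reverse-transcribed genome. Inside the provirus, the CMV enhancer/promoter drives EGFP, which is joined through a short attB1-containing linker to TREX1, the major cellular 3'-to-5' DNA exonuclease that degrades cytosolic DNA and restrains innate immune signalling. A WPRE downstream enhances transcript expression. A second cassette uses the SV40 early promoter (with a bacterial EM7 promoter) to express blasticidin S deaminase, allowing blasticidin selection of transduced cells. A truncated 3' LTR closes the viral unit, and an SV40 poly(A) signal and SV40 origin lie just downstream of it.

The construct is intended for producing lentivirus to establish cells stably expressing fluorescently tagged TREX1. The associated study concerns ER-directed TREX1 and the limitation of cGAS activation at micronuclei, so the GFP tag would suit following the protein's localisation. The sequenced record is 9,301 nt, slightly shorter than the 9,314 bp listed in the catalogue.
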