Addgene plasmid #164228: pLENTI-CMV-GFP-TREX1 BLAST
Purpose: lentiviral plasmid for GFP-hTREX1
Depositing lab: John Maciejowski. Depositing organization: Memorial Sloan-Kettering Cancer Center. Publication: ER-directed TREX1 limits cGAS activation at micronuclei. Mohr L, Toufektchan E, von Morgen P, Chu K, Kapoor A, Maciejowski J. Mol Cell. 2021 Jan 12. pii: S1097-2765(20)30958-8. doi: 10.1016/j.molcel.2020.12.037. PubMed 33476576.
Backbone
  Vector backbone: pLenti CMV GFP Blast
  Backbone size w/o insert (bp): 8370
  Total vector size (bp): 9314
  Vector type: Mammalian Expression, Lentiviral
  Selectable markers: Blasticidin
Growth in bacteria
  Bacterial resistance: Ampicillin, 100 μg/mL
  Growth temperature: 30°C
  Growth strain: NEB Stable
  Copy number: High Copy
Gene/Insert
  Gene/Insert name: TREX1
  Species: H. sapiens (human)
  Insert size (bp): 942
  GenBank ID: NM_033629.6
  Entrez Gene: TREX1 (a.k.a. AGS1, CRV, DRN3, HERNS, RVCLS)
  Promoter: CMV
  Tag / fusion protein: GFP (N terminal on backbone)
  Cloning method: Gibson Cloning
  Sequencing primers: 5′ GC AAA TGG GCG GTA GGC GTG
Terms and licenses: Academic/Nonprofit Terms; Industry Terms: Not Available to Industry
How to cite: pLENTI-CMV-GFP-TREX1 BLAST was a gift from John Maciejowski (Addgene plasmid # 164228 ; http://n2t.net/addgene:164228 ; RRID:Addgene_164228)
